Addgene plasmid #169329: pCDNA5/FRT/TO_H2B_HaloTag7
Purpose: Expression of H2B-HaloTag7 in mammalian cells
Depositing lab: Kai Johnsson. Depositing organization: Max Planck Institute for Medical Research. Publication: Engineered HaloTag variants for fluorescence lifetime multiplexing. Frei MS, Tarnawski M, Roberti MJ, Koch B, Hiblot J, Johnsson K. Nat Methods. 2021 Dec 16. pii: 10.1038/s41592-021-01341-x. doi: 10.1038/s41592-021-01341-x. PubMed 34916672.
Backbone
  Vector backbone: pCDNA5/FRT/TO
  Vector type: Mammalian Expression
  Selectable markers: Hygromycin
Growth in bacteria
  Bacterial resistance: Ampicillin, 100 μg/mL
  Growth temperature: 37°C
  Growth strain: DH5alpha
  Copy number: High Copy
Gene/Insert
  Gene/Insert name: H2B-HaloTag7
  Species: H. sapiens (human)
  Entrez Gene: H2BC21 (a.k.a. GL105, H2B, H2B-GL105, H2B.1, H2BE, H2BFQ, H2BGL105, H2BQ, HIST2H2BE)
  Tag / fusion protein: HaloTag7 (N terminal on insert)
  Cloning method: Gibson Cloning
  Sequencing primers: 5′ Unknown
Terms and licenses: Academic/Nonprofit Terms; Industry Terms: Not Available to Industry
How to cite: pCDNA5/FRT/TO_H2B_HaloTag7 was a gift from Kai Johnsson (Addgene plasmid # 169329 ; http://n2t.net/addgene:169329 ; RRID:Addgene_169329)
