[The description below was written by a language model from this plasmid's Addgene catalogue record and pLannotate feature annotations shown in this document.]
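Description:
pCDNA5/FRT/TO_H2B_HaloTag7 is a 6.4 kb mammalian expression plasmid built on the pCDNA5/FRT/TO backbone to express human histone H2B fused to HaloTag7. In bacteria it is maintained through a high-copy ColE1/pUC-type origin and selected with ampicillin via the β-lactamase gene and its own promoter. Remnants of an f1 origin, a lac promoter/operator region and a bom site are also annotated.

The expression cassette is driven by the CMV immediate-early enhancer and promoter, followed directly by two short tet operator matches. This is the tetracycline-regulated "TO" arrangement: transcription is repressed in cells that supply Tet repressor and induced by tetracycline or doxycycline, while cells lacking the repressor express the insert constitutively. Downstream lie the H2B coding sequence and then the HaloTag coding sequence, ending at a bGH polyadenylation signal. The catalogue lists the tag as N-terminal, but the feature order places HaloTag after H2B, consistent with the construct name. The catalogue also links the insert to H2BC21, whereas the annotation tool matched HIST1H2BJ, so the record does not settle which H2B gene is present.

An FRT site sits immediately upstream of a hygromycin resistance gene with an SV40 poly(A) signal and no annotated promoter directly before it. This layout allows Flp-mediated integration into a genomic FRT acceptor locus, where hygromycin resistance becomes expressed and marks stable isogenic lines. HaloTag is a modified dehalogenase that binds chloroalkane ligands covalently, so the fusion allows chromatin or nuclei to be labelled with fluorescent substrates. The associated publication concerns HaloTag variants engineered for fluorescence lifetime multiplexing.
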