Features (pLannotate 1.2.2; 22 found; start..end, strand, type, name):
     28..80      -  misc_feature   bom (fragment): basis of mobility region from pBR322
    235..614     +  enhancer       CMV enhancer: human cytomegalovirus immediate early enhancer
    615..818     +  promoter       CMV promoter: human cytomegalovirus (CMV) immediate early promoter
    820..839     +  promoter       PLtetO-1 promoter (fragment): modified phage lambda PL promoter with tet operator sites (Lutz and Bujard, 1997)
    841..860     +  promoter       PLtetO-1 promoter (fragment): modified phage lambda PL promoter with tet operator sites (Lutz and Bujard, 1997)
    868..901     +  promoter       TRE3GV promoter (fragment): 3rd-generation Tet-responsive promoter that can be activated by binding of Tet-On® 3G, optimized for retroviral and lentiviral vectors
   1043..1420    +  CDS            H2B: human histone H2B; HIST1H2BJ
   1433..2316    +  CDS            HaloTag® (fragment): modified bacterial dehalogenase that forms covalent bonds with chloroalkane derivatives
   2370..2594    +  polyA_signal   bGH poly(A) signal: bovine growth hormone polyadenylation signal
   2598..2619    +  promoter       SV40 promoter (fragment): SV40 enhancer and early promoter
   2640..2873    +  rep_origin     f1 ori (fragment) (sequence partly withheld): f1 bacteriophage origin of replication; arrow indicates direction of (+) strand synthesis
   2878..2925    +  protein_bind   FRT: FLP-mediated recombination occurs in the 8-bp core sequence TCTAGAAA (Turan and Bode, 2011). FLP recombinase from the Saccharomyces cerevisiae 2μ plasmid
   2933..3955    +  CDS            HygR: aminoglycoside phosphotransferase from E. coli; aph(4)-Ia; confers resistance to hygromycin
   3965..4090    +  CDS            ble (fragment): BLE_KLEPN - Experimental evidence at protein level: Swiss-Prot protein existence level 1. Binding protein with a strong affinity to the bleomycin family of antibiotics. Binds to CL990; an antimitotic-antibiotic compound. From Klebsiella pneumoniae.
   4085..4206    +  polyA_signal   SV40 poly(A) signal: SV40 polyadenylation signal
   4279..4295    -  protein_bind   lac operator: The lac repressor binds to the lac operator to inhibit transcription in E. coli. This inhibition can be relieved by adding lactose or isopropyl-β-D-thiogalactopyranoside (IPTG). lac repressor encoded by lacI
   4303..4333    -  promoter       lac promoter: promoter for the E. coli lac operon
   4348..4369    -  protein_bind   CAP binding site: CAP binding activates transcription in the presence of cAMP. E. coli catabolite activator protein
   4382..4474    -  CDS            lacI (fragment): lac repressor; lacI; The lac repressor binds to the lac operator to inhibit transcription in E. coli. This inhibition can be relieved by adding lactose or isopropyl-β-D-thiogalactopyranoside (IPTG).
   4657..5245    -  rep_origin     ori: high-copy-number ColE1/pMB1/pBR322/pUC origin of replication
   5416..6276    -  CDS            AmpR: β-lactamase; bla; confers resistance to ampicillin, carbenicillin, and related antibiotics
   6277..6381    -  promoter       AmpR promoter: bla
>Addgene plasmid #169329 | pCDNA5/FRT/TO_H2B_HaloTag7 | addgene full sequence | sequence record 333237 | Addgene NGS Result
GACGGATCGGGAGATCTCCCGATCCCCTATGGTGCACTCTCAGTACAATCTGCTCTGATGCCGCATAGTT
AAGCCAGTATCTGCTCCCTGCTTGTGTGTTGGAGGTCGCTGAGTAGTGCGCGAGCAAAATTTAAGCTACA
ACAAGGCAAGGCTTGACCGACAATTGCATGAAGAATCTGCTTAGGGTTAGGCGTTTTGCGCTGCTTCGCG
ATGTACGGGCCAGATATACGCGTTGACATTGATTATTGACTAGTTATTAATAGTAATCAATTACGGGGTC
ATTAGTTCATAGCCCATATATGGAGTTCCGCGTTACATAACTTACGGTAAATGGCCCGCCTGGCTGACCG
CCCAACGACCCCCGCCCATTGACGTCAATAATGACGTATGTTCCCATAGTAACGCCAATAGGGACTTTCC
ATTGACGTCAATGGGTGGAGTATTTACGGTAAACTGCCCACTTGGCAGTACATCAAGTGTATCATATGCC
AAGTACGCCCCCTATTGACGTCAATGACGGTAAATGGCCCGCCTGGCATTATGCCCAGTACATGACCTTA
TGGGACTTTCCTACTTGGCAGTACATCTACGTATTAGTCATCGCTATTACCATGGTGATGCGGTTTTGGC
AGTACATCAATGGGCGTGGATAGCGGTTTGACTCACGGGGATTTCCAAGTCTCCACCCCATTGACGTCAA
TGGGAGTTTGTTTTGGCACCAAAATCAACGGGACTTTCCAAAATGTCGTAACAACTCCGCCCCATTGACG
CAAATGGGCGGTAGGCGTGTACGGTGGGAGGTCTATATAAGCAGAGCTCTCCCTATCAGTGATAGAGATC
TCCCTATCAGTGATAGAGATCGTCGACGAGCTCGTTTAGTGAACCGTCAGATCGCCTGGAGACGCCATCC
ACGCTGTTTTGACCTCCATAGAAGACACCGGGACCGATCCAGCCTCCGGACTCTAGCGTTTAAACTTAAG
CTTGGTACCGAGCTCGGATCCACTAGTCCAGTGTGGTGGAATTCTGCAGATATCCAGCAACCATGCCAGA
GCCAGCGAAGTCTGCTCCCGCCCCGAAAAAGGGCTCCAAGAAGGCGGTGACTAAGGCGCAGAAGAAAGGC
GGCAAGAAGCGCAAGCGCAGCCGCAAGGAGAGCTATTCCATCTATGTGTACAAGGTTCTGAAGCAGGTCC
ACCCTGACACCGGCATTTCGTCCAAGGCCATGGGCATCATGAATTCGTTTGTGAACGACATTTTCGAGCG
CATCGCAGGTGAGGCTTCCCGCCTGGCGCATTACAACAAGCGCTCGACCATCACCTCCAGGGAGATCCAG
ACGGCCGTGCGCCTGCTGCTGCCTGGGGAGTTGGCCAAGCACGCCGTGTCCGAGGGTACTAAGGCCATCA
CCAAGTACACCAGCGCTAAGGCTAGCGGATCCGAAATCGGTACTGGCTTTCCATTCGACCCCCATTATGT
GGAAGTCCTGGGCGAGCGCATGCACTACGTCGATGTTGGTCCGCGCGATGGCACCCCTGTGCTGTTCCTG
CACGGTAACCCGACCTCCTCCTACGTGTGGCGCAACATCATCCCGCATGTTGCACCGACCCATCGCTGCA
TTGCTCCAGACCTGATCGGTATGGGCAAATCCGACAAACCAGACCTGGGTTATTTCTTCGACGACCACGT
CCGCTTCATGGATGCCTTCATCGAAGCCCTGGGTCTGGAAGAGGTCGTCCTGGTCATTCACGACTGGGGC
TCCGCTCTGGGTTTCCACTGGGCCAAGCGCAATCCAGAGCGCGTCAAAGGTATTGCATTTATGGAGTTCA
TCCGCCCTATCCCGACCTGGGACGAATGGCCAGAATTTGCCCGCGAGACCTTCCAGGCCTTCCGCACCAC
CGACGTCGGCCGCAAGCTGATCATCGATCAGAACGTTTTTATCGAGGGTACGCTGCCGATGGGTGTCGTC
CGCCCGCTGACTGAAGTCGAGATGGACCATTACCGCGAGCCGTTCCTGAATCCTGTTGACCGCGAGCCAC
TGTGGCGCTTCCCAAACGAGCTGCCAATCGCCGGTGAGCCAGCGAACATCGTCGCGCTGGTCGAAGAATA
CATGGACTGGCTGCACCAGTCCCCTGTCCCGAAGCTGCTGTTCTGGGGCACCCCAGGCGTTCTGATCCCA
CCGGCCGAAGCCGCTCGCCTGGCCAAAAGCCTGCCTAACTGCAAGGCTGTGGACATCGGCCCGGGTCTGA
ATCTGCTGCAAGAAGACAACCCGGACCTGATCGGCAGCGAGATCGCGCGCTGGCTGTCTACTCTGGAGAT
TTCCGGTTAGTAACCGCTCGAGTCTAGAGGGCCCGTTTAAACCCGCTGATCAGCCTCGACTGTGCCTTCT
AGTTGCCAGCCATCTGTTGTTTGCCCCTCCCCCGTGCCTTCCTTGACCCTGGAAGGTGCCACTCCCACTG
TCCTTTCCTAATAAAATGAGGAAATTGCATCGCATTGTCTGAGTAGGTGTCATTCTATTCTGGGGGGTGG
GGTGGGGCAGGACAGCAAGGGGGAGGATTGGGAAGACAATAGCAGGCATGCTGGGGATGCGGTGGGCTCT
ATGGCTTCTGAGGCGGAAAGAACCAGCTGGGGCTCTAGGGGGTATCCCC
[124 nt withheld, positions 2640-2763]
C
[91 nt withheld, positions 2765-2855]
AGGGTGATGGTTCACGTACCTAGAAGTTCCTATTCCGAAGTTCCTATTCTCTAGAAAGTATAGGAACTTC
CTTGGCCAAAAAGCCTGAACTCACCGCGACGTCTGTCGAGAAGTTTCTGATCGAAAAGTTCGACAGCGTC
TCCGACCTGATGCAGCTCTCGGAGGGCGAAGAATCTCGTGCTTTCAGCTTCGATGTAGGAGGGCGTGGAT
ATGTCCTGCGGGTAAATAGCTGCGCCGATGGTTTCTACAAAGATCGTTATGTTTATCGGCACTTTGCATC
GGCCGCGCTCCCGATTCCGGAAGTGCTTGACATTGGGGAATTCAGCGAGAGCCTGACCTATTGCATCTCC
CGCCGTGCACAGGGTGTCACGTTGCAAGACCTGCCTGAAACCGAACTGCCCGCTGTTCTGCAGCCGGTCG
CGGAGGCCATGGATGCGATCGCTGCGGCCGATCTTAGCCAGACGAGCGGGTTCGGCCCATTCGGACCGCA
AGGAATCGGTCAATACACTACATGGCGTGATTTCATATGCGCGATTGCTGATCCCCATGTGTATCACTGG
CAAACTGTGATGGACGACACCGTCAGTGCGTCCGTCGCGCAGGCTCTCGATGAGCTGATGCTTTGGGCCG
AGGACTGCCCCGAAGTCCGGCACCTCGTGCACGCGGATTTCGGCTCCAACAATGTCCTGACGGACAATGG
CCGCATAACAGCGGTCATTGACTGGAGCGAGGCGATGTTCGGGGATTCCCAATACGAGGTCGCCAACATC
TTCTTCTGGAGGCCGTGGTTGGCTTGTATGGAGCAGCAGACGCGCTACTTCGAGCGGAGGCATCCGGAGC
TTGCAGGATCGCCGCGGCTCCGGGCGTATATGCTCCGCATTGGTCTTGACCAACTCTATCAGAGCTTGGT
TGACGGCAATTTCGATGATGCAGCTTGGGCGCAGGGTCGATGCGACGCAATCGTCCGATCCGGAGCCGGG
ACTGTCGGGCGTACACAAATCGCCCGCAGAAGCGCGGCCGTCTGGACCGATGGCTGTGTAGAAGTACTCG
CCGATAGTGGAAACCGACGCCCCAGCACTCGTCCGAGGGCAAAGGAATAGCACGTACTACGAGATTTCGA
TTCCACCGCCGCCTTCTATGAAAGGTTGGGCTTCGGAATCGTTTTCCGGGACGCCGGCTGGATGATCCTC
CAGCGCGGGGATCTCATGCTGGAGTTCTTCGCCCACCCCAACTTGTTTATTGCAGCTTATAATGGTTACA
AATAAAGCAATAGCATCACAAATTTCACAAATAAAGCATTTTTTTCACTGCATTCTAGTTGTGGTTTGTC
CAAACTCATCAATGTATCTTATCATGTCTGTATACCGTCGACCTCTAGCTAGAGCTTGGCGTAATCATGG
TCATAGCTGTTTCCTGTGTGAAATTGTTATCCGCTCACAATTCCACACAACATACGAGCCGGAAGCATAA
AGTGTAAAGCCTGGGGTGCCTAATGAGTGAGCTAACTCACATTAATTGCGTTGCGCTCACTGCCCGCTTT
CCAGTCGGGAAACCTGTCGTGCCAGCTGCATTAATGAATCGGCCAACGCGCGGGGAGAGGCGGTTTGCGT
ATTGGGCGCTCTTCCGCTTCCTCGCTCACTGACTCGCTGCGCTCGGTCGTTCGGCTGCGGCGAGCGGTAT
CAGCTCACTCAAAGGCGGTAATACGGTTATCCACAGAATCAGGGGATAACGCAGGAAAGAACATGTGAGC
AAAAGGCCAGCAAAAGGCCAGGAACCGTAAAAAGGCCGCGTTGCTGGCGTTTTTCCATAGGCTCCGCCCC
CCTGACGAGCATCACAAAAATCGACGCTCAAGTCAGAGGTGGCGAAACCCGACAGGACTATAAAGATACC
AGGCGTTTCCCCCTGGAAGCTCCCTCGTGCGCTCTCCTGTTCCGACCCTGCCGCTTACCGGATACCTGTC
CGCCTTTCTCCCTTCGGGAAGCGTGGCGCTTTCTCATAGCTCACGCTGTAGGTATCTCAGTTCGGTGTAG
GTCGTTCGCTCCAAGCTGGGCTGTGTGCACGAACCCCCCGTTCAGCCCGACCGCTGCGCCTTATCCGGTA
ACTATCGTCTTGAGTCCAACCCGGTAAGACACGACTTATCGCCACTGGCAGCAGCCACTGGTAACAGGAT
TAGCAGAGCGAGGTATGTAGGCGGTGCTACAGAGTTCTTGAAGTGGTGGCCTAACTACGGCTACACTAGA
AGAACAGTATTTGGTATCTGCGCTCTGCTGAAGCCAGTTACCTTCGGAAAAAGAGTTGGTAGCTCTTGAT
CCGGCAAACAAACCACCGCTGGTAGCGGTGGTTTTTTTGTTTGCAAGCAGCAGATTACGCGCAGAAAAAA
AGGATCTCAAGAAGATCCTTTGATCTTTTCTACGGGGTCTGACGCTCAGTGGAACGAAAACTCACGTTAA
GGGATTTTGGTCATGAGATTATCAAAAAGGATCTTCACCTAGATCCTTTTAAATTAAAAATGAAGTTTTA
AATCAATCTAAAGTATATATGAGTAAACTTGGTCTGACAGTTACCAATGCTTAATCAGTGAGGCACCTAT
CTCAGCGATCTGTCTATTTCGTTCATCCATAGTTGCCTGACTCCCCGTCGTGTAGATAACTACGATACGG
GAGGGCTTACCATCTGGCCCCAGTGCTGCAATGATACCGCGAGACCCACGCTCACCGGCTCCAGATTTAT
CAGCAATAAACCAGCCAGCCGGAAGGGCCGAGCGCAGAAGTGGTCCTGCAACTTTATCCGCCTCCATCCA
GTCTATTAATTGTTGCCGGGAAGCTAGAGTAAGTAGTTCGCCAGTTAATAGTTTGCGCAACGTTGTTGCC
ATTGCTACAGGCATCGTGGTGTCACGCTCGTCGTTTGGTATGGCTTCATTCAGCTCCGGTTCCCAACGAT
CAAGGCGAGTTACATGATCCCCCATGTTGTGCAAAAAAGCGGTTAGCTCCTTCGGTCCTCCGATCGTTGT
CAGAAGTAAGTTGGCCGCAGTGTTATCACTCATGGTTATGGCAGCACTGCATAATTCTCTTACTGTCATG
CCATCCGTAAGATGCTTTTCTGTGACTGGTGAGTACTCAACCAAGTCATTCTGAGAATAGTGTATGCGGC
GACCGAGTTGCTCTTGCCCGGCGTCAATACGGGATAATACCGCGCCACATAGCAGAACTTTAAAAGTGCT
CATCATTGGAAAACGTTCTTCGGGGCGAAAACTCTCAAGGATCTTACCGCTGTTGAGATCCAGTTCGATG
TAACCCACTCGTGCACCCAACTGATCTTCAGCATCTTTTACTTTCACCAGCGTTTCTGGGTGAGCAAAAA
CAGGAAGGCAAAATGCCGCAAAAAAGGGAATAAGGGCGACACGGAAATGTTGAATACTCATACTCTTCCT
TTTTCAATATTATTGAAGCATTTATCAGGGTTATTGTCTCATGAGCGGATACATATTTGAATGTATTTAG
AAAAATAAACAAATAGGGGTTCCGCGCACATTTCCCCGAAAAGTGCCACCTGACGTC
